>Addgene plasmid #159860 | pCFJ2241 - [1-2] ENTR - Fluor - ce-mCardinal (1 intron, syntrons(3), no_atg, no_stop) | addgene full sequence | sequence record 318033 | Addgene NGS Result
GTAAAACGACGGCCAGTCTTAAGCTCGGGCCCCAAATAATGATTTTATTTTGACTGATAGTGACCTGTTC
GTTGCAACAAATTGATGAGCAATGCTTTTTTATAATGCCAACTTTGTACAAAAAAGCAGGCTCGGCCGGC
AGTACTAGCGGTGGCAGTGGAGGTACCGGCGGAAGCAGTTCCAAGGTAACACTTAGTTTTTGTTGCTCTG
TTTAAAAATTAATTTTAAGGGAGAGGAGCTCATCAAGGAGAACATGCACATGAAGCTCTACATGGAGGGA
ACCGTCAACAACCACCACTTCAAGTGCACCACCGAGGGAGAGGGAAAGCCATACGAGGGAACCCAAACCC
AACGTATCAAGGTCGTCGAGGGAGGACCACTCCCATTCGCCTTCGACATCCTCGCCACCTGCTTCATGTA
CGGATCGAAGGTAAGTTTTCTTGAGACCTTTACTAACTAACTAGGTCTCATAGATTTTCAGACCTTCATC
AACCACACCCAAGGAATCCCAGACTTCTTCAAGCAATCCTTCCCAGAGGGATTCACCTGGGAGCGTGTCA
CCACCTACGAGGACGGAGGAGTCCTCACCGTCACCCAAGACACCTCCCTCCAAGGTAAGTTATGTAGAGA
CCTTTACTAACTAACTAGGTCTCAAACATTTTCAGACGGATGCCTCATCTACAACGTCAAGCTCCGTGGA
GTCAACTTCCCATCCAACGGACCAGTCATGCAAAAGAAGACCCTCGGATGGGAGGCCACCACCGAGACGC
TCTACCCAGCCGACGGAGGACTCGAGGGACGTTGCGACATGGCCCTCAAGCTCGTCGGAGGAGGACACCT
CCACTGCAACCTCAAGGTAAGTTCTTTAGAGACCTTTACTAACTAACTAGGTCTCAGTAATTTTCAGACC
ACCTACCGTTCCAAGAAGCCAGCCAAGAACCTCAAGATGCCAGGAGTCTACTTCGTCGACCGTCGTCTCG
AGCGTATCAAGGAGGCCGACAACGAGACGTACGTCGAGCAACACGAGGTCGCCGTCGCCCGTTACTGCGA
CCTCCCATCCAAGCTCGGACACAAGCTCAACGGAATGGACGAGCTCTACAAGGGTGGCACAGGAGGAACG
GGCGGTAGTGGAGGCACTGGTGCCGGCAACCCAGCTTTCTTGTACAAAGTTGGCATTATAAGAAAGCATT
GCTTATCAATTTGTTGCAACGAACAGGTCACTATCAGTCAAAATAAAATCATTATTTGCCATCCAGCTGA
TATCCCCTATAGTGAGTCGTATTACATGGTCATAGCTGTTTCCTGGCAGCTCTGGCCCGTGTCTCAAAAT
CTCTGATGTTACATTGCACAAGATAAAAATATATCATCATGAACAATAAAACTGTCTGCTTACATAAACA
GTAATACAAGGGGTGTTATGAGCCATATTCAACGGGAAACGTCGAGGCCGCGATTAAATTCCAACATGGA
TGCTGATTTATATGGGTATAAATGGGCTCGCGATAATGTCGGGCAATCAGGTGCGACAATCTATCGCTTG
TATGGGAAGCCCGATGCGCCAGAGTTGTTTCTGAAACATGGCAAAGGTAGCGTTGCCAATGATGTTACAG
ATGAGATGGTCAGACTAAACTGGCTGACGGAATTTATGCCTCTTCCGACCATCAAGCATTTTATCCGTAC
TCCTGATGATGCATGGTTACTCACCACTGCGATCCCCGGAAAAACAGCATTCCAGGTATTAGAAGAATAT
CCTGATTCAGGTGAAAATATTGTTGATGCGCTGGCAGTGTTCCTGCGCCGGTTGCATTCGATTCCTGTTT
GTAATTGTCCTTTTAACAGCGATCGCGTATTTCGCCTCGCTCAGGCGCAATCACGAATGAATAACGGTTT
GGTTGATGCGAGTGATTTTGATGACGAGCGTAATGGCTGGCCTGTTGAACAAGTCTGGAAAGAAATGCAT
AAACTTTTGCCATTCTCACCGGATTCAGTCGTCACTCATGGTGATTTCTCACTTGATAACCTTATTTTTG
ACGAGGGGAAATTAATAGGTTGTATTGATGTTGGACGAGTCGGAATCGCAGACCGATACCAGGATCTTGC
CATCCTATGGAACTGCCTCGGTGAGTTTTCTCCTTCATTACAGAAACGGCTTTTTCAAAAATATGGTATT
GATAATCCTGATATGAATAAATTGCAGTTTCATTTGATGCTCGATGAGTTTTTCTAATCAGAATTGGTTA
ATTGGTTGTAACACTGGCAGAGCATTACGCTGACTTGACGGGACGGCGCAAGCTCATGACCAAAATCCCT
TAACGTGAGTTACGCGTCGTTCCACTGAGCGTCAGACCCCGTAGAAAAGATCAAAGGATCTTCTTGAGAT
CCTTTTTTTCTGCGCGTAATCTGCTGCTTGCAAACAAAAAAACCACCGCTACCAGCGGTGGTTTGTTTGC
CGGATCAAGAGCTACCAACTCTTTTTCCGAAGGTAACTGGCTTCAGCAGAGCGCAGATACCAAATACTGT
TCTTCTAGTGTAGCCGTAGTTAGGCCACCACTTCAAGAACTCTGTAGCACCGCCTACATACCTCGCTCTG
CTAATCCTGTTACCAGTGGCTGCTGCCAGTGGCGATAAGTCGTGTCTTACCGGGTTGGACTCAAGACGAT
AGTTACCGGATAAGGCGCAGCGGTCGGGCTGAACGGGGGGTTCGTGCACACAGCCCAGCTTGGAGCGAAC
GACCTACACCGAACTGAGATACCTACAGCGTGAGCTATGAGAAAGCGCCACGCTTCCCGAAGGGAGAAAG
GCGGACAGGTATCCGGTAAGCGGCAGGGTCGGAACAGGAGAGCGCACGAGGGAGCTTCCAGGGGGAAACG
CCTGGTATCTTTATAGTCCTGTCGGGTTTCGCCACCTCTGACTTGAGCGTCGATTTTTGTGATGCTCGTC
AGGGGGGCGGAGCCTATGGAAAAACGCCAGCAACGCGGCCTTTTTACGGTTCCTGGCCTTTTGCTGGCCT
TTTGCTCACATGTTCTTTCCTGCGTTATCCCCTGATTCTGTGGATAACCGTATTACCGCCTTTGAGTGAG
CTGATACCGCTCGCCGCAGCCGAACGACCGAGCGCAGCGAGTCAGTGAGCGAGGAAGCGGAAGAGCGCCC
AATACGCAAACCGCCTCTCCCCGCGCGTTGGCCGATTCATTAATGCAGCTGGCACGACAGGTTTCCCGAC
TGGAAAGCGGGCAGTGAGCGCAACGCAATTAATACGCGTACCGCTAGCCAGGAAGAGTTTGTAGAAACGC
AAAAAGGCCATCCGTCAGGATGGCCTTCTGCTTAGTTTGATGCCTGGCAGTTTATGGCGGGCGTCCTGCC
CGCCACCCTCCGGGCCGTTGCTTCACAACGTTCAAATCCGCTCCCGGCGGATTTGTCCTACTCAGGAGAG
CGTTCACCGACAAACAACAGATAAAACGAAAGGCCCAGTCTTCCGACTGAGCCTTTCGTTTTATTTGATG
CCTGGCAGTTCCCTACTCTCGCGTTAACGCTAGCATGGATGTTTTCCCAGTCACGACGTT
Features (pLannotate 1.2.2; 10 found; start..end, strand, type, name):
     33..132     +  protein_bind   attL1: mutant version of attL; recombination site for the Gateway® LR reaction LR Clonase™
    227..1102    +  CDS            mCardinal: mCardinal is a basic (constitutively fluorescent) far red fluorescent protein published in 2014, derived from Entacmaea quadricolor. It is reported to be a rapidly-maturing monomer with moderate acid sensitivity.
   1149..1248    -  protein_bind   attL2: mutant version of attL; recombination site for the Gateway® LR reaction LR Clonase™
   1266..1284    -  promoter       T7 promoter: promoter for bacteriophage T7 RNA polymerase
   1418..2227    +  CDS            KanR: aminoglycoside phosphotransferase; aph(3')-Ia; confers resistance to kanamycin in bacteria or G418 (Geneticin®) in eukaryotes
   2374..2962    +  rep_origin     ori: high-copy-number ColE1/pMB1/pBR322/pUC origin of replication
   3145..3237    +  CDS            lacI (fragment): lac repressor; lacI; The lac repressor binds to the lac operator to inhibit transcription in E. coli. This inhibition can be relieved by adding lactose or isopropyl-β-D-thiogalactopyranoside (IPTG).
   3292..3319    -  terminator     rrnB T2 terminator: transcription terminator T2 from the E. coli rrnB gene
   3451..3494    +  terminator     rrnB T1 terminator: Escherichia coli rrnB; transcription terminator T1 from the E. coli rrnB gene
   3541..17      -  CDS            lacZα (fragment) (across the origin): LacZα fragment of β-galactosidase; lacZ fragment
