[The description below was written by a language model from this plasmid's Addgene catalogue record and pLannotate feature annotations shown in this document.]
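Description:
pCFJ2241 is a Gateway entry clone built on the pDONR221 backbone, carrying a C. elegans-adapted version of the far-red fluorescent protein mCardinal for use in three-fragment (MultiSite) Gateway assembly of worm expression constructs. The 3,560 nt plasmid is maintained in E. coli at high copy from a ColE1/pUC-type origin and selected with kanamycin through an aminoglycoside phosphotransferase (KanR) gene. Other annotated backbone elements are typical pDONR remnants: rrnB T1 and T2 transcription terminators that insulate the cloning region from upstream bacterial transcription, a T7 promoter next to attL2, and short lacI and lacZα fragments with no evident function here.

The payload is the mCardinal coding region flanked by attL1 and attL2, which places it in the middle "[1-2]" slot. In an LR Clonase reaction it recombines with a 5' entry clone (usually a promoter) and a 3' entry clone (usually a 3' UTR or a further coding segment) into a destination vector. The entry clone has no eukaryotic promoter or terminator of its own, so expression depends on the partners chosen. According to its name, the fluorophore lacks both a start codon and a stop codon, which suggests it is meant to be read through as an internal or fusion module rather than as a stand-alone open reading frame. The name also indicates one intron and three "syntrons", presumably synthetic introns, but these are not separately annotated in the feature table. The associated work concerns design rules that reduce germline silencing of transgenes carried on simple extrachromosomal arrays, so this plasmid serves as a modular far-red reporter or tag for such C. elegans transgenes.
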