Addgene plasmid #159860: pCFJ2241 - [1-2] ENTR - Fluor - ce-mCardinal (1 intron, syntrons(3), no_atg, no_stop)
Purpose: Three-fragment Gateway compatible flourophore for expression in C. elegans
Depositing lab: Christian Froekjaer-Jensen. Depositing organization: King Abdullah University of Science and Technology (KAUST). Publication: Engineering rules that minimize germline silencing of transgenes in simple extrachromosomal arrays in C. elegans. Aljohani MD, El Mouridi S, Priyadarshini M, Vargas-Velazquez AM, Frokjaer-Jensen C. Nat Commun. 2020 Dec 9;11(1):6300. doi: 10.1038/s41467-020-19898-0. PubMed 33298957.
Backbone
  Vector backbone: pDONR221
  Vector type: Worm Expression
Growth in bacteria
  Bacterial resistance: Kanamycin, 50 μg/mL
  Growth temperature: 37°C
  Growth strain: DH5alpha
  Copy number: High Copy
Gene/Insert
  Gene/Insert name: [1-2] ENTR - Fluor - ce-mCardinal (1 intron, syntrons(3), no_atg, no_stop)
  Species: C. elegans (nematode)
  Mutation: Not applicable
  Cloning method: Gateway Cloning
Terms and licenses: Academic/Nonprofit Terms; Industry Terms: Not Available to Industry
Depositor comments: See www.wormbuilder.org for more information.
How to cite: pCFJ2241 - [1-2] ENTR - Fluor - ce-mCardinal (1 intron, syntrons(3), no_atg, no_stop) was a gift from Christian Froekjaer-Jensen (Addgene plasmid # 159860 ; http://n2t.net/addgene:159860 ; RRID:Addgene_159860)
